>Addgene plasmid #78054 | AURKC gRNA (BRDN0001146500) | addgene full sequence | sequence record 188904 | Addgene Assembled Sequence
CCCGGGTGCAAAGATGGATAAAGTTTTAAACAGAGAGGAATCTTTGCAGCTAATGGACCTTCTAGGTCTT
GAAAGGAGTGGGAATTGGCTCCGGTGCCCGTCAGTGGGCAGAGCGCACATCGCCCACAGTCCCCGAGAAG
TTGGGGGGAGGGGTCGGCAATTGATCCGGTGCCTAGAGAAGGTGGCGCGGGGTAAACTGGGAAAGTGATG
TCGTGTACTGGCTCCGCCTTTTTCCCGAGGGTGGGGGAGAACCGTATATAAGTGCAGTAGTCGCCGTGAA
CGTTCTTTTTCGCAACGGGTTTGCCGCCAGAACACAGGTAAGTGCCGTGTGTGGTTCCCGCGGGCCTGGC
CTCTTTACGGGTTATGGCCCTTGCGTGCCTTGAATTACTTCCACCTGGCTGCAGTACGTGATTCTTGATC
CCGAGCTTCGGGTTGGAAGTGGGTGGGAGAGTTCGAGGCCTTGCGCTTAAGGAGCCCCTTCGCCTCGTGC
TTGAGTTGAGGCCTGGCCTGGGCGCTGGGGCCGCCGCGTGCGAATCTGGTGGCACCTTCGCGCCTGTCTC
GCTGCTTTCGATAAGTCTCTAGCCATTTAAAATTTTTGATGACCTGCTGCGACGCTTTTTTTCTGGCAAG
ATAGTCTTGTAAATGCGGGCCAAGATCTGCACACTGGTATTTCGGTTTTTGGGGCCGCGGGCGGCGACGG
GGCCCGTGCGTCCCAGCGCACATGTTCGGCGAGGCGGGGCCTGCGAGCGCGGCCACCGAGAATCGGACGG
GGGTAGTCTCAAGCTGGCCGGCCTGCTCTGGTGCCTGGCCTCGCGCCGCCGTGTATCGCCCCGCCCTGGG
CGGCAAGGCTGGCCCGGTCGGCACCAGTTGCGTGAGCGGAAAGATGGCCGCTTCCCGGCCCTGCTGCAGG
GAGCTCAAAATGGAGGACGCGGCGCTCGGGAGAGCGGGCGGGTGAGTCACCCACACAAAGGAAAAGGGCC
TTTCCGTCCTCAGCCGTCGCTTCATGTGACTCCACGGAGTACCGGGCGCCGTCCAGGCACCTCGATTAGT
TCTCGAGCTTTTGGAGTACGTCGTCTTTAGGTTGGGGGGAGGGGTTTTATGCGATGGAGTTTCCCCACAC
TGAGTGGGTGGAGACTGAAGTTAGGCCAGCTTGGCACTTGATGTAATTCTCCTTGGAATTTGCCCTTTTT
GAGTTTGGATCTTGGTTCATTCTCAAGCCTCAGACAGTGGTTCAAAGTTTTTTTCTTCCATTTCAGGTGT
CGTGACGTACGGCCACCATGACCGAGTACAAGCCCACGGTGCGCCTCGCCACCCGCGACGACGTCCCCAG
GGCCGTACGCACCCTCGCCGCCGCGTTCGCCGACTACCCCGCCACGCGCCACACCGTCGATCCGGACCGC
CACATCGAGCGGGTCACCGAGCTGCAAGAACTCTTCCTCACGCGCGTCGGGCTCGACATCGGCAAGGTGT
GGGTCGCGGACGACGGCGCCGCCGTGGCGGTCTGGACCACGCCGGAGAGCGTCGAAGCGGGGGCGGTGTT
CGCCGAGATCGGCCCGCGCATGGCCGAGTTGAGCGGTTCCCGGCTGGCCGCGCAGCAACAGATGGAAGGC
CTCCTGGCGCCGCACCGGCCCAAGGAGCCCGCGTGGTTCCTGGCCACCGTCGGAGTCTCGCCCGACCACC
AGGGCAAGGGTCTGGGCAGCGCCGTCGTGCTCCCCGGAGTGGAGGCGGCCGAGCGCGCCGGGGTGCCCGC
CTTCCTGGAGACCTCCGCGCCCCGCAACCTCCCCTTCTACGAGCGGCTCGGCTTCACCGTCACCGCCGAC
GTCGAGGTGCCCGAAGGACCGCGCACCTGGTGCATGACCCGCAAGCCCGGTGCCTGAACGCGTTAAGTCG
ACAATCAACCTCTGGATTACAAAATTTGTGAAAGATTGACTGGTATTCTTAACTATGTTGCTCCTTTTAC
GCTATGTGGATACGCTGCTTTAATGCCTTTGTATCATGCTATTGCTTCCCGTATGGCTTTCATTTTCTCC
TCCTTGTATAAATCCTGGTTGCTGTCTCTTTATGAGGAGTTGTGGCCCGTTGTCAGGCAACGTGGCGTGG
TGTGCACTGTGTTTGCTGACGCAACCCCCACTGGTTGGGGCATTGCCACCACCTGTCAGCTCCTTTCCGG
GACTTTCGCTTTCCCCCTCCCTATTGCCACGGCGGAACTCATCGCCGCCTGCCTTGCCCGCTGCTGGACA
GGGGCTCGGCTGTTGGGCACTGACAATTCCGTGGTGTTGTCGGGGAAATCATCGTCCTTTCCTTGGCTGC
TCGCCTGTGTTGCCACCTGGATTCTGCGCGGGACGTCCTTCTGCTACGTCCCTTCGGCCCTCAATCCAGC
GGACCTTCCTTCCCGCGGCCTGCTGCCGGCTCTGCGGCCTCTTCCGCGTCTTCGCCTTCGCCCTCAGACG
AGTCGGATCTCCCTTTGGGCCGCCTCCCCGCGTCGACTTTAAGACCAATGACTTACAAGGCAGCTGTAGA
TCTTAGCCACTTTTTAAAAGAAAAGGGGGGACTGGAAGGGCTAATTCACTCCCAACGAAGACAAGATCTG
CTTTTTGCTTGTACTGGGTCTCTCTGGTTAGACCAGATCTGAGCCTGGGAGCTCTCTGGCTAACTAGGGA
ACCCACTGCTTAAGCCTCAATAAAGCTTGCCTTGAGTGCTTCAAGTAGTGTGTGCCCGTCTGTTGTGTGA
CTCTGGTAACTAGAGATCCCTCAGACCCTTTTAGTCAGTGTGGAAAATCTCTAGCAGTACGTATAGTAGT
TCATGTCATCTTATTATTCAGTATTTATAACTTGCAAAGAAATGAATATCAGAGAGTGAGAGGAACTTGT
TTATTGCAGCTTATAATGGTTACAAATAAAGCAATAGCATCACAAATTTCACAAATAAAGCATTTTTTTC
ACTGCATTCTAGTTGTGGTTTGTCCAAACTCATCAATGTATCTTATCATGTCTGGCTCTAGCTATCCCGC
CCCTAACTCCGCCCATCCCGCCCCTAACTCCGCCCAGTTCCGCCCATTCTCCGCCCCATGGCTGACTAAT
TTTTTTTATTTATGCAGAGGCCGAGGCCGCCTCGGCCTCTGAGCTATTCCAGAAGTAGTGAGGAGGCTTT
TTTGGAGGCCTAGGGACGTACCCAATTCGCCCTATAGTGAGTCGTATTACGCGCGCTCACTGGCCGTCGT
TTTACAACGTCGTGACTGGGAAAACCCTGGCGTTACCCAACTTAATCGCCTTGCAGCACATCCCCCTTTC
GCCAGCTGGCGTAATAGCGAAGAGGCCCGCACCGATCGCCCTTCCCAACAGTTGCGCAGCCTGAATGGCG
AATGGG
[124 nt withheld, positions 3367-3490]
C
[91 nt withheld, positions 3492-3582]
A
[49 nt withheld, positions 3584-3632]
CCTTTGACGTTGGAGTCCACGTTCTTT
[37 nt withheld, positions 3660-3696]
ACCCTATCTCGGTCTATTCTTTTGATTTATAAGGGATTTTGCCGATTTCGGCCTATTGGTTAAAAAATGA
GCTGATTTAACAAAAATTTAACGCGAATTTTAACAAAATATTAACGCTTACAATTTAGGTGGCACTTTTC
GGGGAAATGTGCGCGGAACCCCTATTTGTTTATTTTTCTAAATACATTCAAATATGTATCCGCTCATGAG
ACAATAACCCTGATAAATGCTTCAATAATATTGAAAAAGGAAGAGTATGAGTATTCAACATTTCCGTGTC
GCCCTTATTCCCTTTTTTGCGGCATTTTGCCTTCCTGTTTTTGCTCACCCAGAAACGCTGGTGAAAGTAA
AAGATGCTGAAGATCAGTTGGGTGCACGAGTGGGTTACATCGAACTGGATCTCAACAGCGGTAAGATCCT
TGAGAGTTTTCGCCCCGAAGAACGTTTTCCAATGATGAGCACTTTTAAAGTTCTGCTATGTGGCGCGGTA
TTATCCCGTATTGACGCCGGGCAAGAGCAACTCGGTCGCCGCATACACTATTCTCAGAATGACTTGGTTG
AGTACTCACCAGTCACAGAAAAGCATCTTACGGATGGCATGACAGTAAGAGAATTATGCAGTGCTGCCAT
AACCATGAGTGATAACACTGCGGCCAACTTACTTCTGACAACGATCGGAGGACCGAAGGAGCTAACCGCT
TTTTTGCACAACATGGGGGATCATGTAACTCGCCTTGATCGTTGGGAACCGGAGCTGAATGAAGCCATAC
CAAACGACGAGCGTGACACCACGATGCCTGTAGCAATGGCAACAACGTTGCGCAAACTATTAACTGGCGA
ACTACTTACTCTAGCTTCCCGGCAACAATTAATAGACTGGATGGAGGCGGATAAAGTTGCAGGACCACTT
CTGCGCTCGGCCCTTCCGGCTGGCTGGTTTATTGCTGATAAATCTGGAGCCGGTGAGCGTGGGTCTCGCG
GTATCATTGCAGCACTGGGGCCAGATGGTAAGCCCTCCCGTATCGTAGTTATCTACACGACGGGGAGTCA
GGCAACTATGGATGAACGAAATAGACAGATCGCTGAGATAGGTGCCTCACTGATTAAGCATTGGTAACTG
TCAGACCAAGTTTACTCATATATACTTTAGATTGATTTAAAACTTCATTTTTAATTTAAAAGGATCTAGG
TGAAGATCCTTTTTGATAATCTCATGACCAAAATCCCTTAACGTGAGTTTTCGTTCCACTGAGCGTCAGA
CCCCGTAGAAAAGATCAAAGGATCTTCTTGAGATCCTTTTTTTCTGCGCGTAATCTGCTGCTTGCAAACA
AAAAAACCACCGCTACCAGCGGTGGTTTGTTTGCCGGATCAAGAGCTACCAACTCTTTTTCCGAAGGTAA
CTGGCTTCAGCAGAGCGCAGATACCAAATACTGTTCTTCTAGTGTAGCCGTAGTTAGGCCACCACTTCAA
GAACTCTGTAGCACCGCCTACATACCTCGCTCTGCTAATCCTGTTACCAGTGGCTGCTGCCAGTGGCGAT
AAGTCGTGTCTTACCGGGTTGGACTCAAGACGATAGTTACCGGATAAGGCGCAGCGGTCGGGCTGAACGG
GGGGTTCGTGCACACAGCCCAGCTTGGAGCGAACGACCTACACCGAACTGAGATACCTACAGCGTGAGCT
ATGAGAAAGCGCCACGCTTCCCGAAGGGAGAAAGGCGGACAGGTATCCGGTAAGCGGCAGGGTCGGAACA
GGAGAGCGCACGAGGGAGCTTCCAGGGGGAAACGCCTGGTATCTTTATAGTCCTGTCGGGTTTCGCCACC
TCTGACTTGAGCGTCGATTTTTGTGATGCTCGTCAGGGGGGCGGAGCCTATGGAAAAACGCCAGCAACGC
GGCCTTTTTACGGTTCCTGGCCTTTTGCTGGCCTTTTGCTCACATGTTCTTTCCTGCGTTATCCCCTGAT
TCTGTGGATAACCGTATTACCGCCTTTGAGTGAGCTGATACCGCTCGCCGCAGCCGAACGACCGAGCGCA
GCGAGTCAGTGAGCGAGGAAGCGGAAGAGCGCCCAATACGCAAACCGCCTCTCCCCGCGCGTTGGCCGAT
TCATTAATGCAGCTGGCACGACAGGTTTCCCGACTGGAAAGCGGGCAGTGAGCGCAACGCAATTAATGTG
AGTTAGCTCACTCATTAGGCACCCCAGGCTTTACACTTTATGCTTCCGGCTCGTATGTTGTGTGGAATTG
TGAGCGGATAACAATTTCACACAGGAAACAGCTATGACCATGATTACGCCAAGCGCGCAATTAACCCTCA
CTAAAGGGAACAAAAGCTGGAGCTGCAAGCTTAATGTAGTCTTATGCAATACTCTTGTAGTCTTGCAACA
TGGTAACGATGAGTTAGCAACATGCCTTACAAGGAGAGAAAAAGCACCGTGCATGCCGATTGGTGGAAGT
AAGGTGGTACGATCGTGCCTTATTAGGAAGGCAACAGACGGGTCTGACATGGATTGGACGAACCACTGAA
TTGCCGCATTGCAGAGATATTGTATTTAAGTGCCTAGCTCGATACATAAACGGGTCTCTCTGGTTAGACC
AGATCTGAGCCTGGGAGCTCTCTGGCTAACTAGGGAACCCACTGCTTAAGCCTCAATAAAGCTTGCCTTG
AGTGCTTCAAGTAGTGTGTGCCCGTCTGTTGTGTGACTCTGGTAACTAGAGATCCCTCAGACCCTTTTAG
TCAGTGTGGAAAATCTCTAGCAGTGGCGCCCGAACAGGGACTTGAAAGCGAAAGGGAAACCAGAGGAGCT
CTCTCGACGCAGGACTCGGCTTGCTGAAGCGCGCACGGCAAGAGGCGAGGGGCGGCGACTGGTGAGTACG
CCAAAAATTTTGACTAGCGGAGGCTAGAAGGAGAGAGATGGGTGCGAGAGCGTCAGTATTAAGCGGGGGA
GAATTAGATCGCGATGGGAAAAAATTCGGTTAAGGCCAGGGGGAAAGAAAAAATATAAATTAAAACATAT
AGTATGGGCAAGCAGGGAGCTAGAACGATTCGCAGTTAATCCTGGCCTGTTAGAAACATCAGAAGGCTGT
AGACAAATACTGGGACAGCTACAACCATCCCTTCAGACAGGATCAGAAGAACTTAGATCATTATATAATA
CAGTAGCAACCCTCTATTGTGTGCATCAAAGGATAGAGATAAAAGACACCAAGGAAGCTTTAGACAAGAT
AGAGGAAGAGCAAAACAAAAGTAAGACCACCGCACAGCAAGCGGCCGCTGATCTTCAGACCTGGAGGAGG
AGATATGAGGGACAATTGGAGAAGTGAATTATATAAATATAAAGTAGTAAAAATTGAACCATTAGGAGTA
GCACCCACCAAGGCAAAGAGAAGAGTGGTGCAGAGAGAAAAAAGAGCAGTGGGAATAGGAGCTTTGTTCC
TTGGGTTCTTGGGAGCAGCAGGAAGCACTATGGGCGCAGCGTCAATGACGCTGACGGTACAGGCCAGACA
ATTATTGTCTGGTATAGTGCAGCAGCAGAACAATTTGCTGAGGGCTATTGAGGCGCAACAGCATCTGTTG
CAACTCACAGTCTGGGGCATCAAGCAGCTCCAGGCAAGAATCCTGGCTGTGGAAAGATACCTAAAGGATC
AACAGCTCCTGGGGATTTGGGGTTGCTCTGGAAAACTCATTTGCACCACTGCTGTGCCTTGGAATGCTAG
TTGGAGTAATAAATCTCTGGAACAGATTTGGAATCACACGACCTGGATGGAGTGGGACAGAGAAATTAAC
AATTACACAAGCTTAATACACTCCTTAATTGAAGAATCGCAAAACCAGCAAGAAAAGAATGAACAAGAAT
TATTGGAATTAGATAAATGGGCAAGTTTGTGGAATTGGTTTAACATAACAAATTGGCTGTGGTATATAAA
ATTATTCATAATGATAGTAGGAGGCTTGGTAGGTTTAAGAATAGTTTTTGCTGTACTTTCTATAGTGAAT
AGAGTTAGGCAGGGATATTCACCATTATCGTTTCAGACCCACCTCCCAACCCCGAGGGGACCCAGAGAGG
GCCTATTTCCCATGATTCCTTCATATTTGCATATACGATACAAGGCTGTTAGAGAGATAATTAGAATTAA
TTTGACTGTAAACACAAAGATATTAGTACAAAATACGTGACGTAGAAAGTAATAATTTCTTGGGTAGTTT
GCAGTTTTAAAATTATGTTTTAAAATGGACTATCATATGCTTACCGTAACTTGAAAGTATTTCGATTTCT
TGGCTTTATATATCTTGTGGAAAGGACGAAACACCGAGATGAACAGCGCACAGCCAGTTTTAGAGCTAGA
AATAGCAAGTTAAAATAAGGCTAGTCCGTTATCAACTTGAAAAAGTGGCACCGAGTCGGTGCTTTTTTAA
GCTTGGCGTAACTAGATCTTGAGACAAATGGCAGTATTCATCCACAATTTTAAAAGAAAAGGGGGGATTG
GGGGGTACAGTGCAGGGGAAAGAATAGTAGACATAATAGCAACAGACATACAAACTAAAGAATTACAAAA
ACAAATTACAAAAATTCAAAATTTTCGGGTTTATTACAGGGACAGCAGAGATCCACTTTGGCGCCGGCTC
GAGGGGG
Features (pLannotate 1.2.2; 29 found; start..end, strand, type, name):
     14..80      +  CDS            small t antigen (fragment): SV40 (simian virus 40) small t antigen
    106..317     +  promoter       EF-1α core promoter: core promoter for human elongation factor EF-1α
    318..1256    +  intron         EF-1α intron A: intron upstream of the start codon of human EF-1α
   1278..1877    +  CDS            PuroR (fragment): puromycin N-acetyltransferase; pac from Streptomyces; confers resistance to puromycin
   1893..2481    +  misc_feature   WPRE: woodchuck hepatitis virus posttranscriptional regulatory element
   2532..2551    +  misc_feature   cPPT/CTS (fragment): central polypurine tract and central termination sequence of HIV-1
   2553..2786    +  LTR            3' LTR (ΔU3): self-inactivating 3' long terminal repeat (LTR) from HIV-1
   2864..2985    +  polyA_signal   SV40 poly(A) signal: SV40 polyadenylation signal
   3025..3160    +  rep_origin     SV40 ori: SV40 origin of replication
   3181..3199    -  promoter       T7 promoter: promoter for bacteriophage T7 RNA polymerase
   3207..3362    +  CDS            lacZα (fragment): LacZα fragment of β-galactosidase; lacZ fragment
   3367..3795    +  rep_origin     f1 ori (sequence partly withheld): f1 bacteriophage origin of replication; arrow indicates direction of (+) strand synthesis
   3848..3952    +  promoter       AmpR promoter: bla
   3953..4813    +  CDS            AmpR: β-lactamase; bla; confers resistance to ampicillin, carbenicillin, and related antibiotics
   4984..5572    +  rep_origin     ori: high-copy-number ColE1/pMB1/pBR322/pUC origin of replication
   5755..5847    +  CDS            lacI (fragment): lac repressor; lacI; The lac repressor binds to the lac operator to inhibit transcription in E. coli. This inhibition can be relieved by adding lactose or isopropyl-β-D-thiogalactopyranoside (IPTG).
   5860..5881    +  protein_bind   CAP binding site: CAP binding activates transcription in the presence of cAMP. E. coli catabolite activator protein
   5896..5926    +  promoter       lac promoter: promoter for the E. coli lac operon
   5934..5950    +  protein_bind   lac operator: The lac repressor binds to the lac operator to inhibit transcription in E. coli. This inhibition can be relieved by adding lactose or isopropyl-β-D-thiogalactopyranoside (IPTG). lac repressor encoded by lacI
   5995..6013    +  promoter       T3 promoter: promoter for bacteriophage T3 RNA polymerase
   6041..6267    +  promoter       RSV promoter: Rous sarcoma virus enhancer/promoter
   6268..6448    +  LTR            5' LTR (truncated): truncated 5' long terminal repeat (LTR) from HIV-1
   6495..6620    +  misc_feature   HIV-1 Ψ: packaging signal of human immunodeficiency virus type 1
   6604..6967    +  CDS            HIV-1 gag (fragment): gag protein from human immunodeficiency virus 1; gag
   7113..7346    +  misc_feature   RRE: The Rev response element (RRE) of HIV-1 allows for Rev-dependent mRNA export from the nucleus to the cytoplasm.
   7723..7749    +  CDS            Rev (fragment): human immunodeficiency virus 1 (HIV-1) Rev protein; rev; enhances nuclear export of unspliced and incompletely spliced viral mRNAs
   7753..7993    +  promoter       U6 promoter: RNA polymerase III promoter for human U6 snRNA
   8023..8098    +  misc_RNA       gRNA scaffold: guide RNA scaffold for the Streptococcus pyogenes CRISPR/Cas9 system
   8154..8271    +  misc_feature   cPPT/CTS: central polypurine tract and central termination sequence of HIV-1
