[The description below was written by a language model from this plasmid's Addgene catalogue record and pLannotate feature annotations shown in this document.]
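Description:
AURKC gRNA (BRDN0001146500) is a third-generation lentiviral guide RNA plasmid built on the lentiGuide-Puro backbone. It delivers a single CRISPR guide directed against human AURKC (aurora kinase C). The depositor notes that the guide was designed against three AURKC reference transcripts. In bacteria the plasmid is maintained through a high-copy ColE1/pUC-type origin and selected with ampicillin via the β-lactamase gene. An f1 origin, an SV40 origin and lac/T7/T3 remnants from the parental cloning vector are also annotated in the 8.3 kb assembled sequence.

The lentiviral transfer cassette begins with an RSV promoter fused to a truncated HIV-1 5' LTR, which makes genomic RNA production Tat-independent. It continues through the Ψ packaging signal with a partial gag fragment and the Rev response element, then a cPPT/CTS downstream of the guide cassette, and ends in a self-inactivating ΔU3 3' LTR. Within this unit, a human U6 RNA polymerase III promoter drives the AURKC spacer joined to the Streptococcus pyogenes Cas9 guide scaffold. A separate EF-1α core promoter with its intron A expresses puromycin N-acetyltransferase, so transduced mammalian cells can be selected with puromycin. A WPRE downstream of this marker enhances transcript expression.

The plasmid does not encode Cas9. It is meant to be used with a separate Cas9 vector such as lentiCas9-Blast, or in cells that already express Cas9, to disrupt AURKC. It belongs to a human kinome guide collection associated with work on optimized sgRNA design.
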