Addgene plasmid #78054: AURKC gRNA (BRDN0001146500)
Purpose: 3rd generation lentiviral gRNA plasmid targeting human AURKC
Depositing lab: John Doench & David Root. Depositing organization: Broad Institute. Publication: Optimized sgRNA design to maximize activity and minimize off-target effects of CRISPR-Cas9. Doench JG, Fusi N, Sullender M, Hegde M, Vaimberg EW, Donovan KF, Smith I, Tothova Z, Wilen C, Orchard R, Virgin HW, Listgarten J, Root DE. Nat Biotechnol. 2016 Jan 18. doi: 10.1038/nbt.3437. PubMed 26780180.
Backbone
  Vector backbone: lentiGuide-Puro
  Backbone manufacturer: Zhang Lab (Addgene plasmid # 52963)
  Vector type: Mammalian Expression, Lentiviral, CRISPR
  Selectable markers: Puromycin
Growth in bacteria
  Bacterial resistance: Ampicillin, 100 μg/mL
  Growth temperature: 37°C
  Growth strain: DH5alpha
  Copy number: High Copy
Gene/Insert
  Gene/Insert name: AURKC (alt names: AURKC; NM_001015878.1)
  gRNA/shRNA sequence: AGATGAACAGCGCACAGCCA
  Species: H. sapiens (human)
  Entrez Gene: AURKC (a.k.a. AIE2, AIK3, ARK3, AurC, HEL-S-90, SPGF5, STK13, aurora-C)
  Promoter: hU6
  Cloning method: Unknown
  Sequencing primers: 5′ U6-F; 3′ pS2-R
Terms and licenses: Academic/Nonprofit Terms; Industry Terms: Not Available to Industry
Depositor comments: The gRNA was designed to target the following Genbank reference sequence(s): NM_001015878.1,NM_001015879.1,NM_003160.2. Note that this plasmid does NOT contain Cas9. It should be used in conjunction with lentiCas9-Blast (Addgene #52962) or otherwise with cell lines already expressing Cas9. Browse the full kinome gRNA library at http://www.addgene.org/pooled-library/broadgpp-human-kinome/ or visit http://www.broadinstitute.org/rnai/public/ for detailed protocols and information.
How to cite: AURKC gRNA (BRDN0001146500) was a gift from John Doench & David Root (Addgene plasmid # 78054 ; http://n2t.net/addgene:78054 ; RRID:Addgene_78054)
