>Addgene plasmid #78054 | AURKC gRNA (BRDN0001146500) | depositor partial sequence | sequence record 145513 | Target Sequence
AGATGAACAGCGCACAGCCA
