>Addgene plasmid #78054 | AURKC gRNA (BRDN0001146500) | addgene partial sequence | sequence record 188903 | hU6-F
CGGTGACGCTAGAAAGTAATAATTTCTTGGGTAGCTTTGCAGTTTTAAAATTATGTTTTAAAATGGACTA
TCATATGCTTACCGTAACTTGAAAGTATTTCGATTTCTTGGCTTTATATATCTTGTGGAAAGGACGAAAC
ACCGAGATGAACAGCGCACAGCCAGTTTTAGAGCTAGAAATAGCAAGTTAAAATAAGGCTAGTCCGTTAT
CAACTTGAAAAAGTGGCACCGAGTCGGTGCTTTTTTAAGCTTGGCGTAACTAGATCTTGAGACAAATGGC
AGTATTCATCCACAATTTTAAAAGAAAAGGGGGGATTGGGGGGTACAGTGCAGGGGAAAGAATAGTAGAC
ATAATAGCAACAGACATACAAACTAAAGAATTACAAAAACAAATTACAAAAATTCAAAATTTTCGGGTTT
ATTACAGGGACAGCAGAGATCCACTTTGGCGCCGGCTCGAGGGGGCCCGGGTGCAAAGATGGATAAAGTT
TTAAACAGAGAGGAATCTTTGCAGCTAATGGACCTTCTAGGTCTTGAAAGGAGTGGGAATTGGCTCCGGT
GCCCGTCAGT
